Addgene plasmid #17767: CJ30 (miR-1003 minigene)
Depositing lab: David Bartel. Depositing organization: Whitehead Institute for Biomedical Research. Publication: Intronic microRNA precursors that bypass Drosha processing. Ruby JG, Jan CH, Bartel DP. Nature. 2007 Jul 5. 448(7149):83-6. 10.1038/nature05983 PubMed 17589500.
Backbone
  Vector backbone: pCaSpeR4-tubulin promoter
  Backbone size w/o insert (bp): 10200
  Vector type: Drosophila P-element vector
Growth in bacteria
  Bacterial resistance: Ampicillin, 100 μg/mL
  Growth temperature: 37°C
  Growth strain: DH5alpha
  Copy number: Unknown
Gene/Insert
  Gene/Insert name: dme-miR-1003 minigene (alt name: miR-1003)
  Species: D. melanogaster (fly)
  Insert size (bp): 390
  Cloning method: Restriction Enzyme; 5′ cloning site KpnI (unknown if destroyed); 3′ cloning site NotI (unknown if destroyed)
  Sequencing primers: 5′ n/a
Terms and licenses: Academic/Nonprofit Terms; Industry Terms: Not Available to Industry
Depositor comments: Minigenes containing mir-1003 and mir-1006 and flanking exons were PCR amplified from genomic DNA. The sequence provided by the author is of the insert. pCaSpeR4 contains a ~2.4 kb tubulin promoter inserted between the EcoRI and KpnI sites.
How to cite: CJ30 (miR-1003 minigene) was a gift from David Bartel (Addgene plasmid # 17767 ; http://n2t.net/addgene:17767 ; RRID:Addgene_17767)
