[The description below was written by a language model from this plasmid's Addgene catalogue record.]
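Description:
CJ30 (miR-1003 minigene) is a Drosophila P-element expression vector built on a pCaSpeR4 backbone of about 10.2 kb that has been modified to carry a tubulin promoter of roughly 2.4 kb between the EcoRI and KpnI sites. It is propagated in E. coli under ampicillin selection; the record lists its copy number as unknown and does not name the bacterial origin. As a pCaSpeR-family vector, the backbone would be expected to supply P-element ends for transposase-mediated germline integration and a mini-white eye-colour marker, but these elements are not itemised in the record, and no feature table is provided. The only sequence the depositor supplied is that of the insert.

The payload is a roughly 390 bp minigene from D. melanogaster, cloned KpnI to NotI directly downstream of the tubulin promoter. According to the depositor comments, it was PCR-amplified from genomic DNA and comprises the mir-1003 locus together with its flanking exons. The constitutive tubulin promoter therefore drives a short transcript in which the microRNA precursor sits in an intronic context between two exons, so that it must be spliced for the hairpin to be released. The associated publication concerns intronic microRNA precursors that bypass Drosha processing, and the minigene design fits that purpose: it allows mir-1003 expression and maturation to be examined in fly cells or flies, testing how splicing rather than Drosha cleavage defines the pre-miRNA. A companion mir-1006 minigene is mentioned in the same comments but is a separate construct.
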