>Addgene plasmid #17767 | CJ30 (miR-1003 minigene) | depositor partial sequence | sequence record 8727 | Author sequence
GGTACCATAAAGCCGATAAGCGTGCGGAAATCGAAAAGACCGAGCGTGAACGACTGCAACAGCAGGAACG
CGAGGATGAGATGCGCGAACTGGCCCTCAAGCTGCGCAGAAGGTGGGTATCTGGATGTGGTTGGCTCTGG
CGGTCCTCTCACATTTACATATTCACAGGCGCCGTGAGCTGCGTCACAAATATGGAACGCCCTCGAGTGG
AAAGCTCTCGGACAGCGATGCCGAATCTGTGGCATCGGAAAGCCAGCTGGCAAAGTCGTCGACGCGTCGC
AGTCGCAGCAGATCGGAGAGTCGTAGGCGGTCGCCACCGCCGGAAACACAGCACAGCAGACGGAGCAGCA
GCCGAACGGAAAGGAGGAGACGCACAAGGACGGCGGCCGC
