>Addgene plasmid #17767 | CJ30 (miR-1003 minigene) | addgene partial sequence | sequence record 23695 | 17767 with pCasper-F
ATGAACAGCTTGCCAGGTCCTGTTCGATAACGTCGTACTCGGGAATCACCTTTAACTTGTCCGCTATTGG
GTATTTGTCCTTAAACACATTCGTAATCTCTCCCACAATCATTGCCCTGGCCTCTGCAATGTAAAAAGTA
TTTATAAAATATCGCTGGCTCTAAAGGAAACATATTAATCAAAGTATTGAGGCTTTATCAATCTAACATT
TACAAGTAGTCAGACCACAATTTTTAGACTGCACTTCTGCGTAAGTAAATGAAATGAAATGGTGACCTAC
TCTTGGGTAGCCGTACTGTTATATGCTGACGAGCCTTCACCTGGGCCTGCTTTTTCTCCTGTTTCGTCTG
ATGCGTCGGATGCGGCTGGACTGGCTGATTGTTGGGATTGGGTTTTGGATGCTGCTCCGAAAGGTGGGCC
ACAGCTTTTGCGATGGTGGTGCCCACTATGCGGTTGCTGCAGGAACTACAGCTGAATGTTCGCTTTATTG
TCTGCAGCTCCTGGGGCTGGACGAAGGCCACGCCCTCACCCGGTGCGGCCATCTCCTGCGGCAAAACGTA
TGTGGGATTCCTGTCCAAGTAGCTCTCGATGCCCACCATAATGCGCTCCAGCAGGTTGGCCAGGTGCGGG
TCTAGCTGCGGCGGATTCGTCGTCTGGTTCACTGAGTTTAGGGTCTGCAGAAAGAAGTGTGCCTCCATGG
TAAGCGGATTCATCTGCACGATCAGCGGGCTTTAGTCTAAAAATTCGAATGATACAAACTCGTACTCACG
TAAAGCAGTTTGTTTGGCATCATCTCGGCCATCGTCTTATTCTTCTTCGTGGCCTTTGTTACCGGAGCGG
CTATGTTGGGCGCGGTGGAGCCCGGAAGCTGAAAGGTTAATCGAATGCGTTAACTTTTCTGCAACTCGAA
AAGTTTNGCCGCCTTTNGTTCGACTGCCAATAACTGTTGATTCGAAAAATNCNAATCGAAGCGGTTGAAT
TTCGTANGTGCANACCAATCCGGG
