>Addgene plasmid #17767 | CJ30 (miR-1003 minigene) | addgene partial sequence | sequence record 23696 | 17767 with Pry1
TAATATATTAGACGAATTATTTTTAAAGTTTTATTTTTAATAATTTGCGAGTACGCAAAGCTTGGCTGCA
GGTCGACCTCGAGGCCTCGAGTTAACGTTACGTTAACGTTAACGTTCGAGGTCGACTCTAGAGGATCGCC
TAGGCGATCCAGATCCACTAGTGGCCTATGCGGCCGCCGTCCTTGTGCGTCTCCTCCTTTCCGTTCGGCT
GCTGCTCCGTCTGCTGTGCTGTGTTTCCGGCGGTGGCGACCGCCTACGACTCTCCGATCTGCTGCGACTG
CGACGCGTCGACGACTTTGCCAGCTGGCTTTCCGATGCCACAGATTCGGCATCGCTGTCCGAGAGCTTTC
CACTCGAGGGCGTTCCATATTTGTGACGCAGCTCACGGCGCCTGTGAATATGTAAATGTGAGAGGACCGC
CAGAGCCAACCACATCCAGATACCCACCTTCTGCGCAGCTTGAGGGCCAGTTCGCGCATCTCATCCTCGC
GTTCCTGCTGTTGCAGTCGTTCACGCTCGGTCTTTTCGATTTCCGCACGCTTATCGGCTTTATACTAGCT
TCACGCTGTGGATGAGGAGGAAGGGAAAACGGATGATTAGTTACACACCCCAAGAAAATCGATAATTGCA
GAGCCGCGCCCAACTTGAGCCGGCACTGCGTGCGAGTGAGAGAAGTAGCTAAATGGTATACTGATTTTTT
TGCTCTACTTTGCCGACGCCGGAATTTTACTCTCTCGCTT
